Addgene plasmid #229254: pXTK017 [Origin_pMB1_PartType1]
Purpose: XanthoMoClo Golden Gate Part Plasmid for cloning, contains Origin_pMB1_PartType1
Depositing lab: Michael Springer. Depositing organization: Harvard Medical School. Publication: XanthoMoClo horizontal line A Robust Modular Cloning Genetic Toolkit for the Genera Xanthobacter and Roseixanthobacter. Soltysiak MPM, Ory ALH, Lee AD, Christophersen CE, Jalihal AP, Springer M. ACS Synth Biol. 2025 Apr 18;14(4):1173-1190. doi: 10.1021/acssynbio.4c00806. Epub 2025 Mar 13. PubMed 40080684.
Backbone
  Vector backbone: pXTK
  Vector type: Bacterial Expression
Growth in bacteria
  Bacterial resistance: Ampicillin, 100 μg/mL
  Growth temperature: 37°C
  Growth strain: DH5alpha
  Copy number: Low Copy
Gene/Insert
  Gene/Insert name: pMB1 Origin (alt name: Origin_pMB1_PartType1)
  Species: Synthetic
  Cloning method: Restriction Enzyme; 5′ cloning site unknown (unknown if destroyed)
Terms and licenses: Academic/Nonprofit Terms; Industry Terms: Not Available to Industry
How to cite: pXTK017 [Origin_pMB1_PartType1] was a gift from Michael Springer (Addgene plasmid # 229254 ; http://n2t.net/addgene:229254 ; RRID:Addgene_229254)
