[The description below was written by a language model from this plasmid's Addgene catalogue record and pLannotate feature annotations shown in this document.]
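Description:
pXTK017 is a small (about 2.3 kb) Golden Gate part plasmid from the XanthoMoClo toolkit, a modular cloning system developed for genetic work in the genera Xanthobacter and Roseixanthobacter. It is built on the pXTK part-storage backbone and carries a pMB1 origin of replication as a "Part Type 1" module. The origin is held as a standardized, synthetic part that can be released and combined with other toolkit parts in hierarchical Golden Gate assemblies. Although catalogued under "bacterial expression", it holds no expressed gene of interest. The payload is a replication origin meant to become the E. coli maintenance function of assembled vectors.

The feature table shows a simple architecture. There are two annotated ColE1/pMB1-family origins of identical length in the same orientation, one at the start of the record and one near its end. Between them lies a bla (TEM beta-lactamase) gene driven by its native AmpR promoter and followed by the bacteriophage fd terminator. One origin copy presumably belongs to the backbone and the other is the stored part, but the annotation does not say which is which. The Type IIS restriction sites and overhangs that would define the part boundaries are not annotated, and the catalogue lists the cloning sites as unknown.

The plasmid is propagated in E. coli under ampicillin selection. The catalogue lists it as low copy, whereas the automated annotation labels this origin family generically as high copy, and the record does not resolve this difference. Its use is as a source of the pMB1 origin module when building custom plasmids with the XanthoMoClo system.
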