Features (pLannotate 1.2.2; 5 found; start..end, strand, type, name):
      1..589     +  rep_origin     ori: high-copy-number ColE1/pMB1/pBR322/pUC origin of replication
    659..750     +  promoter       AmpR promoter: bla
    751..1608    +  CDS            bla: BLAT_ECOLX - Experimental evidence at protein level: Swiss-Prot protein existence level 1. TEM-type are the most prevalent beta-lactamases in enterobacteria; they hydrolyze the beta-lactam bond in susceptible beta-lactam antibiotics, thus conferring resistance to penicillins and cephalosporins. TEM-3 and TEM-4 are capable of hydrolyzing cefotaxime and ceftazidime. TEM-5 is capable of hydrolyzing ceftazidime. TEM-6 is capable of hydrolyzing ceftazidime and aztreonam. TEM-8/CAZ-2, TEM- 16/CAZ-7 and TEM-24/CAZ-6 are markedly active against ceftazidime. IRT- 4 shows resistance to beta-lactamase in
   1615..1654    +  terminator     fd terminator: central terminator from bacteriophage fd (Otsuka and Kunisawa, 1982)
   1682..2270    +  rep_origin     ori: high-copy-number ColE1/pMB1/pBR322/pUC origin of replication
>Addgene plasmid #229254 | pXTK017 [Origin_pMB1_PartType1] | addgene full sequence | sequence record 467559 | Addgene NGS Result
TTGAGATCCTTTTTTTCTGCGCGTAATCTGCTGCTTGCAAACAAAAAAACCACCGCTACCAGCGGTGGTT
TGTTTGCCGGATCAAGAGCTACCAACTCTTTTTCCGAAGGTAACTGGCTTCAGCAGAGCGCAGATACCAA
ATACTGTTCTTCTAGTGTAGCCGTAGTTAGGCCACCACTTCAAGAACTCTGTAGCACCGCCTACATACCT
CGCTCTGCTAATCCTGTTACCAGTGGCTGCTGCCAGTGGCGATAAGTCGTGTCTTACCGGGTTGGACTCA
AGACGATAGTTACCGGATAAGGCGCAGCGGTCGGGCTGAACGGGGGGTTCGTGCACACAGCCCAGCTTGG
AGCGAACGACCTACACCGAACTGAGATACCTACAGCGTGAGCTATGAGAAAGCGCCACGCTTCCCGAAGG
GAGAAAGGCGGACAGGTATCCGGTAAGCGGCAGGGTCGGAACAGGAGAGCGCACGAGGGAGCTTCCAGGG
GGAAACGCCTGGTATCTTTATAGTCCTGTCGGGTTTCGCCACCTCTGACTTGAGCGTCGATTTTTGTGAT
GCTCGTCAGGGGGGCGGAGCCTATGGAAAAACGCCAGCAACGCGCAATTGAGACCAGAGTAGCCCGCCTA
ATGAGCGGGCTTTTTTTTAATTCCCCTATTTGTTTATTTTTCTAAATACATTCAAATATGTATCCGCTCA
TGAGACAATAACCCTGATAAATGCTTCAATAATATTGAAAAAGGAAGAGTATGAGCATTCAGCATTTTCG
TGTGGCGCTGATTCCGTTTTTTGCGGCGTTTTGCCTGCCGGTGTTTGCGCATCCGGAAACCCTGGTGAAA
GTGAAAGATGCGGAAGATCAACTGGGTGCGCGCGTGGGCTATATTGAACTGGATCTGAACAGCGGCAAAA
TTCTGGAATCTTTTCGTCCGGAAGAACGTTTTCCGATGATGAGCACCTTTAAAGTGCTGCTGTGCGGTGC
GGTTCTGAGCCGTGTGGATGCGGGCCAGGAACAACTGGGCCGTCGTATTCATTATAGCCAGAACGATCTG
GTGGAATATAGCCCGGTGACCGAAAAACATCTGACCGATGGCATGACCGTGCGTGAACTGTGCAGCGCGG
CGATTACCATGAGCGATAACACCGCGGCGAACCTGCTGCTGACGACCATTGGCGGTCCGAAAGAACTGAC
CGCGTTTCTGCATAACATGGGCGATCATGTGACCCGTCTGGATCGTTGGGAACCGGAACTGAACGAAGCG
ATTCCGAACGATGAACGTGATACCACCATGCCGGCAGCAATGGCGACCACCCTGCGTAAACTGCTGACGG
GTGAGCTGCTGACCCTGGCAAGCCGCCAGCAACTGATTGATTGGATGGAAGCGGATAAAGTGGCGGGTCC
GCTGCTGCGTAGCGCGCTGCCGGCTGGCTGGTTTATTGCGGATAAAAGCGGTGCGGGCGAACGTGGCAGC
CGTGGCATTATTGCGGCGCTGGGCCCGGATGGTAAACCGAGCCGTATTGTGGTGATTTATACCACCGGCA
GCCAGGCGACGATGGATGAACGTAACCGTCAGATTGCGGAAATTGGCGCGAGCCTGATTAAACATTGGTA
AACCGATACAATTAAAGGCTCCTTTTGGAGCCTTTTTTTTTGGACGACCCTTGTCAGATCAAAGGATCTT
CTTGAGATCCTTTTTTTCTGCGCGTAATCTGCTGCTTGCAAACAAAAAAACCACCGCTACCAGCGGTGGT
TTGTTTGCCGGATCAAGAGCTACCAACTCTTTTTCCGAAGGTAACTGGCTTCAGCAGAGCGCAGATACCA
AATACTGTTCTTCTAGTGTAGCCGTAGTTAGGCCACCACTTCAAGAACTCTGTAGCACCGCCTACATACC
TCGCTCTGCTAATCCTGTTACCAGTGGCTGCTGCCAGTGGCGATAAGTCGTGTCTTACCGGGTTGGACTC
AAGACGATAGTTACCGGATAAGGCGCAGCGGTCGGGCTGAACGGGGGGTTCGTGCACACAGCCCAGCTTG
GAGCGAACGACCTACACCGAACTGAGATACCTACAGCGTGAGCTATGAGAAAGCGCCACGCTTCCCGAAG
GGAGAAAGGCGGACAGGTATCCGGTAAGCGGCAGGGTCGGAACAGGAGAGCGCACGAGGGAGCTTCCAGG
GGGAAACGCCTGGTATCTTTATAGTCCTGTCGGGTTTCGCCACCTCTGACTTGAGCGTCGATTTTTGTGA
TGCTCGTCAGGGGGGCGGAGCCTATGGAAAAACGCCAGCAACGCGAGTCGGTCTCTCCGAAGATCAAAGG
ATCTTC
